>Addgene plasmid #63697 | p3.2mar(T->G)-Luc | depositor full sequence | sequence record 108763 | p3.2mar(T->G)-Luc sequence 8082 bps
GGTACCGAGCTCTTACGCGTGCTAGCCCGGGCTCGAGATGTGGCCAGATAGGCCACATGGTGTGGGAGAG
CAGTGATCGTTCTTTCAAACTATTTCACTGTTTGTTTTGTTTTAGTCATCATCATCGTCTCCTTTGTTTC
CCCAACAGTGTTGAAGGCCAGAAATTGATCATGTCTCTCTCCCTTATTGTTTCAGGGGTTCCCGATAAGA
CAAAAACAAAAGAATTCCAGGTAGAGCATGTCAGCTATTGAAGTAAAGTCTTACCACAGACACAAGCGCT
GATAAAACAGCGGCTGCTTTGTTTAAATGTGTATCATGTGTTGCTCACCAGGGATCTTCTTTCTTTATTT
TCTTTCAGCCTGCAGTGGTTCATTTGCAGGGTCAGGAGACGACCATCCAAGTGAGAGAAGGTGGGGCTTC
CGTCCGCTCGGTCTCTTGTAGTTGCGCCGCTGTCTTTGACGCAAAGTCATTAACGTGTCAACACCCTTTG
TCACAGAACCGGGCCTGCAACTGTTACCGCTACACACGGACTTACACCACAACGAATATATAACCTGCTA
ACCATATTTACTTTACTAGGGTTGTGTATGATTTTGGTTAAGCGGAAGTAATCTTCTAGCTATTACACGA
TTAGTTCAGTAGGCTTGTATTTTAAATCAGACGTGTCAGACTTGGCCAGAGCTGAACCCTCGAATGTTAG
CAGGTTGAAGTCATCCTGCATCATTTGTGTGTGTGTGTGTGTGAGAATCATGAGATGGTTTATATATTCC
GCCAGTGCTGAGCTCTGGTTGTAGTTAAACCCTGCTGAGAGCTGTTTTATGTTGACTGTGCGCCTCTTGT
TTGTTTGTTGTTGCATGCTTAGATCTTTCTGAAGGCATCCTCAGGAACTGGAAGATGGTGTCCATCCATC
ACCGGGTGTTTAAAATGCACTCCCGCTCTGGAGAGCTAGAGGTGCTGCTGGACGGTGTCTACTTCATCTA
TAGTCAGGTAGAAGTGAGTACGGTCCTTGACGTAACTCTTATGATTTACAGTTCGGAGTGAAAAGAACTG
GCAGCTTCTCTGTAGCTAAGCGTAAAAACCTGTTCCATTGATCTACCCATCAATGTTTGACTTTTATTAT
GAGAATATTTTCACTCTCCCTAGGTGGACGTCTATAACTCAAACCCGTGTTCGCTACTCCGAAATTCCAG
CTGTTCTAGTTTTTAAATAATCTCTTTAATATCGTGTGTGGATCTCTTTTGACTACCCCTCTTAGTCGGC
TGTGAATTGTATGTCCTCGCCAGGTGTACTACCTCAACTTCACCGACATTGCCAGCTACGAGGTGATGGT
GGATTCCAACCCGTTCCTCCGCTGCACCTGCAGCATCGAGACGGGCCAGCGCAAGTTCAACACGTGCTAC
ACGGCCGGGGTCAGCCTGCTCCGTGCCGGCCAGAGGATCTCCATACGCATAGTGTATGAGGACACGCTCA
TCAGCATGACCAACCACACCACCTTCCTGGGAAGCGTCAGGCTTGGAGAGGCTCCATCTGCTGGACAAAA
CTGATAACTACACAACCACCGGGCCTCTACGTGAAATGCCCCCCACCCCTCCTTCCCACACTCTGTTCAG
AGGAAACTTAAATCCTCCCAGTAATTGACATTGAGGAACCCCCCCCCCCCCCCACTTGGACTTGGGGACT
TATGTCACCTTCACAGGTCTGCATTAAGAAGAAGTGTATAGACCGCCCCACTTTGCCCTCACGTTGACTC
TGTGCAAAGAGATCAGCCGTGATGAGCCTAAAAAACAAAAAAAAGGGTTTCTATTTCTAGTCACCATCTG
GTGTCAACACAGACGACATCTCTCTTTATAACCAGAAAGGACACTGCGCTGACATATACTTAATATTTAC
ATATTGTCAAGTGCTGCTGAATGATAATCTCGTATCGCCAAAAAACTCCAGCTATTCCAAATGCTCTATT
TGCAGTTTTTTATAGTTGGTCATTTTAATTCATTGAATTATATTAACAGGTATAAGTAGGTGGTTTAACA
TGCGCTTATTAGCACCATATGCCACTGGGTTATTCAAAAAAAGGTTCAAAGCAAGTATAAAGATATCTAT
GCAAGGCTGAGAAAAGAAACATTAAAACTGGAGTTATAAGGTATTCACAGACCAACAGCACTATATATTT
TGCACATATTTGCACTACAGCATCCCTGCAGAATATCAGAGATATGTTTTGTTACAGTGCTATTGTTTGG
TCACCGTATGAATGAATCCATGTGGAAAAATGATAGTTGTTTATACGTCTCTGTACATATTGTATATAAA
AAGGGATATACTTTTGTAAATGGAGTTGATTGATGGATTAAAATGTTTAATTTTCTGTCTAAATGCATTT
GTCTGTCTTGTGTTTGTGTAGCTATGGTATTGATTTAAAGGGCTAAACGTGTCTCCTATTTTGGACACTG
CTGGCACGGGTTTTGACAAGTGATGTTCTCTGTGGCCTTTGGCTCCATTAAAATGTTGCTTTTACTTTGC
AAGTTTTACAACACACTTCAAATTTGGCTGTAATCTTCGTAGTATCTAAATTAGTTCCATCTTGAGAGGC
AGAGAGAAGATGGTTCCTCATTTTGAAACTTTACATTTAGGTTTCCGGGGGTTAACCAGAGTGTGACCTC
ACCCATTTGAGTAACTTCAGGACATGCAGTCTGCGTCTTCCTTCTCACGATGCTTTACAGCGCCTTATTG
TCACTAGCAGCATTTATGTTTTGTCTTAGTGTTTTCCTGGTGCACAGAGCCAGTGTTTTAGAAAATGATT
TGCGCAAACTCCAAGGGGACATAATTCTACAATTCAATCAGCCACGTTCTGAGGGAGTCAATGGGAAAAT
GGCCAAGATGTCTGAAAGAAGGGAGGTATGTCACTGATTATGGAGGATGTAGTCATCTTGGACATTGTAC
TACTGAGATTTATGCCATTAGTGAGTGTTCAGATAGCGCTGCAATAACACATTTTGTCCTAATGCTCTGT
TTTCTCTAAGGACATAAAGCCAAGTACTTTGCCAAACAGTCTGAGTTCTCTGAAGGTTTCTTCCAGGAGA
GTGAAACGGCAACAGGGCAGCTGCAGAGGTGAACTAAAAATGTGTCCATTAGTTACGGTCTAATCTTGTA
GTGAGACCATAAACACTATATACTAAGTTAATTGAATTAAAGTATTATGTTTATTTCCTCCTCCTGCCAG
CTCCAACATGGCCAGATAGGCCCTCGAGATCTAGACTCTAGAGGGTATATAATGGAAGCTCGAATTCCAG
CTTGGCATTCCGGTACTGTTGGTAAAAAGCTTGGCATTCCGGTACTGTTGGTAAAGCCACCATGGAAGAC
GCCAAAAACATAAAGAAAGGCCCGGCGCCATTCTATCCGCTGGAAGATGGAACCGCTGGAGAGCAACTGC
ATAAGGCTATGAAGAGATACGCCCTGGTTCCTGGAACAATTGCTTTTACAGATGCACATATCGAGGTGGA
CATCACTTACGCTGAGTACTTCGAAATGTCCGTTCGGTTGGCAGAAGCTATGAAACGATATGGGCTGAAT
ACAAATCACAGAATCGTCGTATGCAGTGAAAACTCTCTTCAATTCTTTATGCCGGTGTTGGGCGCGTTAT
TTATCGGAGTTGCAGTTGCGCCCGCGAACGACATTTATAATGAACGTGAATTGCTCAACAGTATGGGCAT
TTCGCAGCCTACCGTGGTGTTCGTTTCCAAAAAGGGGTTGCAAAAAATTTTGAACGTGCAAAAAAAGCTC
CCAATCATCCAAAAAATTATTATCATGGATTCTAAAACGGATTACCAGGGATTTCAGTCGATGTACACGT
TCGTCACATCTCATCTACCTCCCGGTTTTAATGAATACGATTTTGTGCCAGAGTCCTTCGATAGGGACAA
GACAATTGCACTGATCATGAACTCCTCTGGATCTACTGGTCTGCCTAAAGGTGTCGCTCTGCCTCATAGA
ACTGCCTGCGTGAGATTCTCGCATGCCAGAGATCCTATTTTTGGCAATCAAATCATTCCGGATACTGCGA
TTTTAAGTGTTGTTCCATTCCATCACGGTTTTGGAATGTTTACTACACTCGGATATTTGATATGTGGATT
TCGAGTCGTCTTAATGTATAGATTTGAAGAAGAGCTGTTTCTGAGGAGCCTTCAGGATTACAAGATTCAA
AGTGCGCTGCTGGTGCCAACCCTATTCTCCTTCTTCGCCAAAAGCACTCTGATTGACAAATACGATTTAT
CTAATTTACACGAAATTGCTTCTGGTGGCGCTCCCCTCTCTAAGGAAGTCGGGGAAGCGGTTGCCAAGAG
GTTCCATCTGCCAGGTATCAGGCAAGGATATGGGCTCACTGAGACTACATCAGCTATTCTGATTACACCC
GAGGGGGATGATAAACCGGGCGCGGTCGGTAAAGTTGTTCCATTTTTTGAAGCGAAGGTTGTGGATCTGG
ATACCGGGAAAACGCTGGGCGTTAATCAAAGAGGCGAACTGTGTGTGAGAGGTCCTATGATTATGTCCGG
TTATGTAAACAATCCGGAAGCGACCAACGCCTTGATTGACAAGGATGGATGGCTACATTCTGGAGACATA
GCTTACTGGGACGAAGACGAACACTTCTTCATCGTTGACCGCCTGAAGTCTCTGATTAAGTACAAAGGCT
ATCAGGTGGCTCCCGCTGAATTGGAATCCATCTTGCTCCAACACCCCAACATCTTCGACGCAGGTGTCGC
AGGTCTTCCCGACGATGACGCCGGTGAACTTCCCGCCGCCGTTGTTGTTTTGGAGCACGGAAAGACGATG
ACGGAAAAAGAGATCGTGGATTACGTCGCCAGTCAAGTAACAACCGCGAAAAAGTTGCGCGGAGGAGTTG
TGTTTGTGGACGAAGTACCGAAAGGTCTTACCGGAAAACTCGACGCAAGAAAAATCAGAGAGATCCTCAT
AAAGGCCAAGAAGGGCGGAAAGATCGCCGTGTAATTCTAGAGTCGGGGCGGCCGGCCGCTTCGAGCAGAC
ATGATAAGATACATTGATGAGTTTGGACAAACCACAACTAGAATGCAGTGAAAAAAATGCTTTATTTGTG
AAATTTGTGATGCTATTGCTTTATTTGTAACCATTATAAGCTGCAATAAACAAGTTAACAACAACAATTG
CATTCATTTTATGTTTCAGGTTCAGGGGGAGGTGTGGGAGGTTTTTTAAAGCAAGTAAAACCTCTACAAA
TGTGGTAAAATCGATAAGGATCCGTCGACCGATGCCCTTGAGAGCCTTCAACCCAGTCAGCTCCTTCCGG
TGGGCGCGGGGCATGACTATCGTCGCCGCACTTATGACTGTCTTCTTTATCATGCAACTCGTAGGACAGG
TGCCGGCAGCGCTCTTCCGCTTCCTCGCTCACTGACTCGCTGCGCTCGGTCGTTCGGCTGCGGCGAGCGG
TATCAGCTCACTCAAAGGCGGTAATACGGTTATCCACAGAATCAGGGGATAACGCAGGAAAGAACATGTG
AGCAAAAGGCCAGCAAAAGGCCAGGAACCGTAAAAAGGCCGCGTTGCTGGCGTTTTTCCATAGGCTCCGC
CCCCCTGACGAGCATCACAAAAATCGACGCTCAAGTCAGAGGTGGCGAAACCCGACAGGACTATAAAGAT
ACCAGGCGTTTCCCCCTGGAAGCTCCCTCGTGCGCTCTCCTGTTCCGACCCTGCCGCTTACCGGATACCT
GTCCGCCTTTCTCCCTTCGGGAAGCGTGGCGCTTTCTCATAGCTCACGCTGTAGGTATCTCAGTTCGGTG
TAGGTCGTTCGCTCCAAGCTGGGCTGTGTGCACGAACCCCCCGTTCAGCCCGACCGCTGCGCCTTATCCG
GTAACTATCGTCTTGAGTCCAACCCGGTAAGACACGACTTATCGCCACTGGCAGCAGCCACTGGTAACAG
GATTAGCAGAGCGAGGTATGTAGGCGGTGCTACAGAGTTCTTGAAGTGGTGGCCTAACTACGGCTACACT
AGAAGGACAGTATTTGGTATCTGCGCTCTGCTGAAGCCAGTTACCTTCGGAAAAAGAGTTGGTAGCTCTT
GATCCGGCAAACAAACCACCGCTGGTAGCGGTGGTTTTTTTGTTTGCAAGCAGCAGATTACGCGCAGAAA
AAAAGGATCTCAAGAAGATCCTTTGATCTTTTCTACGGGGTCTGACGCTCAGTGGAACGAAAACTCACGT
TAAGGGATTTTGGTCATGAGATTATCAAAAAGGATCTTCACCTAGATCCTTTTAAATTAAAAATGAAGTT
TTAAATCAATCTAAAGTATATATGAGTAAACTTGGTCTGACAGTTACCAATGCTTAATCAGTGAGGCACC
TATCTCAGCGATCTGTCTATTTCGTTCATCCATAGTTGCCTGACTCCCCGTCGTGTAGATAACTACGATA
CGGGAGGGCTTACCATCTGGCCCCAGTGCTGCAATGATACCGCGAGACCCACGCTCACCGGCTCCAGATT
TATCAGCAATAAACCAGCCAGCCGGAAGGGCCGAGCGCAGAAGTGGTCCTGCAACTTTATCCGCCTCCAT
CCAGTCTATTAATTGTTGCCGGGAAGCTAGAGTAAGTAGTTCGCCAGTTAATAGTTTGCGCAACGTTGTT
GCCATTGCTACAGGCATCGTGGTGTCACGCTCGTCGTTTGGTATGGCTTCATTCAGCTCCGGTTCCCAAC
GATCAAGGCGAGTTACATGATCCCCCATGTTGTGCAAAAAAGCGGTTAGCTCCTTCGGTCCTCCGATCGT
TGTCAGAAGTAAGTTGGCCGCAGTGTTATCACTCATGGTTATGGCAGCACTGCATAATTCTCTTACTGTC
ATGCCATCCGTAAGATGCTTTTCTGTGACTGGTGAGTACTCAACCAAGTCATTCTGAGAATAGTGTATGC
GGCGACCGAGTTGCTCTTGCCCGGCGTCAATACGGGATAATACCGCGCCACATAGCAGAACTTTAAAAGT
GCTCATCATTGGAAAACGTTCTTCGGGGCGAAAACTCTCAAGGATCTTACCGCTGTTGAGATCCAGTTCG
ATGTAACCCACTCGTGCACCCAACTGATCTTCAGCATCTTTTACTTTCACCAGCGTTTCTGGGTGAGCAA
AAACAGGAAGGCAAAATGCCGCAAAAAAGGGAATAAGGGCGACACGGAAATGTTGAATACTCATACTCTT
CCTTTTTCAATATTATTGAAGCATTTATCAGGGTTATTGTCTCATGAGCGGATACATATTTGAATGTATT
TAGAAAAATAAACAAATAGGGGTTCCGCGCACATTTCCCCGAAAAGTGCCACCTG
[124 nt withheld, positions 7336-7459]
C
[91 nt withheld, positions 7461-7551]
A
[49 nt withheld, positions 7553-7601]
CCTTTGACGTTGGAGTCCACGTTCTTT
[37 nt withheld, positions 7629-7665]
ACCCTATCTCGGTCTATTCTTTTGATTTATAAGGGATTTTGCCGATTTCGGCCTATTGGTTAAAAAATGA
GCTGATTTAACAAAAATTTAACGCGAATTTTAACAAAATATTAACGTTTACAATTTCCCATTCGCCATTC
AGGCTGCGCAACTGTTGGGAAGGGCGATCGGTGCGGGCCTCTTCGCTATTACGCCAGCCCAAGCTACCAT
GATAAGTAAGTAATATTAAGGTACGGGAGGTACTTGGAGCGGCCGCAATAAAATATCTTTATTTTCATTA
CATCTGTGTGTTGGTTTTTTGTGTGAATCGATAGTACTAACATACGCTCTCCATCAAAACAAAACGAAAC
AAAACAAACTAGCAAAATAGGCTGTCCCCAGTGCAAGTGCAGGTGCCAGAACATTTCTCTATCGATA
Features (pLannotate 1.2.2; 14 found; start..end, strand, type, name):
    862..996     +  CDS            EDA (fragment): EDA_HUMAN - Also known as ED1, EDA2. Experimental evidence at protein level: Swiss-Prot protein existence level 1. [Isoform 3]: Binds only to the receptor EDA2R. From Homo sapiens (Human).
   1281..1532    +  CDS            EDA (fragment): EDA_HUMAN - Also known as ED1, EDA2. Experimental evidence at protein level: Swiss-Prot protein existence level 1. [Isoform 3]: Binds only to the receptor EDA2R. From Homo sapiens (Human).
   3259..3290    +  promoter       minP: minimal TATA-box promoter with low basal activity
   3352..5004    +  CDS            luciferase: firefly luciferase; luc+; enhanced luc+ version of the luciferase gene
   5045..5166    -  polyA_signal   SV40 poly(A) signal: SV40 polyadenylation signal
   5189..5257    -  CDS            large T antigen (fragment): large T antigen from SV40 (simian virus 40)
   5273..5405    +  CDS            TcR (fragment): tetracycline efflux protein; tet; confers resistance to tetracycline
   5585..6173    -  rep_origin     ori: high-copy-number ColE1/pMB1/pBR322/pUC origin of replication
   6344..7204    -  CDS            AmpR: β-lactamase; bla; confers resistance to ampicillin, carbenicillin, and related antibiotics
   7205..7309    -  promoter       AmpR promoter: bla
   7336..7791    +  rep_origin     f1 ori (sequence partly withheld): f1 bacteriophage origin of replication; arrow indicates direction of (+) strand synthesis
   7796..7863    -  CDS            lacZα (fragment): LacZα fragment of β-galactosidase; lacZ fragment
   7922..7970    +  polyA_signal   poly(A) signal: synthetic polyadenylation signal
   7984..8075    +  misc_feature   pause site: RNA polymerase II transcriptional pause signal from the human α2 globin gene
