[The description below was written by a language model from this plasmid's Addgene catalogue record and pLannotate feature annotations shown in this document.]
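Description:
p3.2mar(T->G)-Luc is a mammalian-cell luciferase reporter plasmid built on the Clontech pTA-Luc backbone. It is about 8.1 kb in total: the catalogue lists 8,064 bp, while the depositor's full sequence is 8,082 nt. It is propagated in E. coli through a high-copy ColE1/pUC-type origin and selected with ampicillin via the β-lactamase gene and its bla promoter. An f1 origin is also present, which allows single-stranded DNA production. Short annotated fragments of TcR, lacZα and SV40 large T antigen appear to be backbone remnants rather than functional genes.

The insert is a roughly 3.2 kb genomic segment from the marine form of the threespine stickleback (G. aculeatus), described as the armor plate enhancer and carrying one engineered T->G base change. It was cloned into an XhoI site. The annotation software found two stretches in this region that resemble human EDA coding sequence, which suggests the fragment comes from the stickleback EDA locus and includes some exonic sequence. The enhancer sits directly upstream of a minimal TATA-box promoter with low basal activity. That promoter drives the enhanced firefly luciferase (luc+) gene, which is followed by an SV40 polyadenylation signal. A synthetic poly(A) signal and an RNA polymerase II pause site lie upstream of the enhancer and would be expected to limit read-through transcription from the backbone, so that luciferase output mainly reflects the activity of the cloned regulatory DNA.

The plasmid is suited to transfection-based reporter assays that measure how the single nucleotide substitution alters enhancer strength. The associated study concerns altered EDA expression and Wnt responsiveness, so comparison with an unmodified marine enhancer reporter would be the natural use, although the record does not itself list such a companion construct.
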