Addgene plasmid #63697: p3.2mar(T->G)-Luc
Purpose: 3.2 kb marine armor plate enhancer with a single T->G bp change driving Luciferase expression
Depositing lab: David Kingsley. Depositing organization: Stanford University. Publication: A recurrent regulatory change underlying altered expression and Wnt response of the stickleback armor plates gene EDA. O'Brown NM, Summers BR, Jones FC, Brady SD, Kingsley DM. Elife. 2015 Jan 28;4:e05290. doi: 10.7554/eLife.05290. PubMed 25629660.
Backbone
  Vector backbone: pTA-Luc
  Backbone manufacturer: Clontech
  Backbone size w/o insert (bp): 4890
  Total vector size (bp): 8064
  Vector type: Mammalian Expression
Growth in bacteria
  Bacterial resistance: Ampicillin, 100 μg/mL
  Growth temperature: 37°C
  Growth strain: Top10
  Copy number: Unknown
Gene/Insert
  Gene/Insert name: 3.2 kb marine stickleback armor plate enhancer with a single T->G base pair change (alt name: p3.2mar(T->G))
  Species: Stickleback (G. aculeatus)
  Insert size (bp): 3187
  Promoter: TATA box
  Tag / fusion protein: Luciferase
  Cloning method: Restriction Enzyme; 5′ cloning site Xho1 (unknown if destroyed); 3′ cloning site Xho1 (unknown if destroyed)
  Sequencing primers: 5′ AGGTGCCAGAACATTTCTCTATCGA; 3′ AACAGTACCGGAATGCCAAGCTGGA
Terms and licenses: Academic/Nonprofit Terms; Industry Terms: Not Available to Industry
How to cite: p3.2mar(T->G)-Luc was a gift from David Kingsley (Addgene plasmid # 63697 ; http://n2t.net/addgene:63697 ; RRID:Addgene_63697)
