>Addgene plasmid #63697 | p3.2mar(T->G)-Luc | addgene partial sequence | sequence record 108066 | RVprimer3 5'-CTAGCAAAATAGGCTGTCCC-3'
TTTCTCTATCGATAGGTACCGAGCTCTTACGCGTGCTAGCCCGGGCTCGAGATGTGGCCAGATAGGCCAC
ATGGTGTGGGAGAGCAGTGATCGTTCTTTCAAACTATTTCACTGTTTGTTTTGTTTTAGTCATCATCATC
GTCTCCTTTGTTTCCCCAACAGTGTTGAAGGCCAGAAATTGATCATGTCTCTCTCCCTTATTGTTTCAGG
GGTTCCCGATAAGACAAAAACAAAAGAATTCCAGGTAGAGCATGTCAGCTATTGAAGTAAAGTCTTACCA
CAGACACAAGCGCTGATAAAACAGCGGCTGCTTTGTTTAAATGTGTATCATGTGTTGCTCACCAGGGATC
TTCTTTCTTTATTTTCTTTCAGCCTGCAGTGGTTCATTTGCAGGGTCAGGAGACGACCATCCAAGTGAGA
GAAGGTGGGGCTTCCGTCCGCTCGGTCTCTTGTAGTTGCGCCGCTGTCTTTGACGCAAAGTCATTAACGT
GTCAACACCCTTTGTCACAGAACCGGGCCTGCAACTGTTACCGCTACACACGGACTTACACCACAACGAA
TATATAACCTGCTAACCATATTTACTTTACTAGGGTTGTGTATGATTTTGGTTAAGCGGAAGTAATCTTC
TAGCTATTACACGATTAGTTCAGTAGGCTTGTATTTTAAATCAGACGTGTCAGACTTGGCCAGAGCTGAA
CCCTCGAATGTTAGCAGGTTGAAGTCATCCTGCATCATTTGTGTGTGTGTGTGTGTGAGAATCATGAGAT
GGTTTATATATTCCGCCAGTGCTGAGCTCTGGTTGTAGTTAAACCCTGCTGAGAGCTGTTT
