>Addgene plasmid #63697 | p3.2mar(T->G)-Luc | addgene partial sequence | sequence record 108144 | LucNRev 5'-CCTTATGCAGTTGCTCTCC-3'
GGCCTTTCTTTATGTTTTTGGCGTCTTCCATGGTGGCTTTACCAACAGTACCGGAATGCCAAGCTTTTTA
CCAACAGTACCGGAATGCCAAGCTGGAATTCGAGCTTCCATTATATACCCTCTAGAGTCTAGATCTCGAG
GGCCTATCTGGCCATGTTGGAGCTGGCAGGAGGAGGAAATAAACATAATACTTTAATTCAATTAACTTAG
TATATAGTGTTTATGGTCTCACTACAAGATTAGACCGTAACTAATGGACACATTTTTAGTTCACCTCTGC
AGCTGCCCTGTTGCCGTTTCACTCTCCTGGAAGAAACCTTCAGAGAACTCAGACTGTTTGGCAAAGTACT
TGGCTTTATGTCCTTAGAGAAAACAGAGCATTAGGACAAAATGTGTTATTGCAGCGCTATCTGAACACTC
ACTAATGGCATAAATCTCAGTAGTACAATGTCCAAGATGACTACATCCTCCATAATCAGTGACATACCTC
CCTTCTTTCAGACATCTTGGCCATTTTCCCATTGACTCCCTCAGAACGTGGCTGATTGAATTGTAGAATT
ATGTCCCCTTGGAGTTTGCGCAAATCATTTTCTAAAACACTGGCTCTGTGCACCAGGAAAACACTAAGAC
AAAACATAAATGCTGCTAGTGACAATAAGGCGCTGTAAAGCATCGTGAGAAGGAAGACGCAGACTGCATG
TCCTGAAGTTACTCAAATGGGTGAGGTCACACTCTGGTTAACCCCCGGAAACCTAAATGTAAAGTTTCAA
AATGAGGAACCATCTTCTCTCTGCCTCTCAAGATGGAACTAATTTAGATACTACGAAGATTACAGCCAAA
TTTGAAGTGTGTTGTAAAACTTGCAAAGTA
